>Addgene plasmid #251978 | pPT24-mtArg8m*-V5 | addgene full sequence | sequence record 500900 | Addgene NGS Result
GTGGCACTTTTCGGGGAAATGTGCGCGGAACCCCTATTTGTTTATTTTTCTAAATACATTCAAATATGTA
TCCGCTCATGAGACAATAACCCTGATAAATGCTTCAATAATATTGAAAAAGGAAGAGTATGAGTATTCAA
CATTTCCGTGTCGCCCTTATTCCCTTTTTTGCGGCATTTTGCCTTCCTGTTTTTGCTCACCCAGAAACGC
TGGTGAAAGTAAAAGATGCTGAAGATCAGTTGGGTGCACGAGTGGGTTACATCGAACTGGATCTCAACAG
CGGTAAGATCCTTGAGAGTTTTCGCCCCGAAGAACGTTTTCCAATGATGAGCACTTTTAAAGTTCTGCTA
TGTGGCGCGGTATTATCCCGTATTGACGCCGGGCAAGAGCAACTCGGTCGCCGCATACACTATTCTCAGA
ATGACTTGGTTGAGTACTCACCAGTCACAGAAAAGCATCTTACGGATGGCATGACAGTAAGAGAATTATG
CAGTGCTGCCATAACCATGAGTGATAACACTGCGGCCAACTTACTTCTGACAACGATCGGAGGACCGAAG
GAGCTAACCGCTTTTTTGCACAACATGGGGGATCATGTAACTCGCCTTGATCGTTGGGAACCGGAGCTGA
ATGAAGCCATACCAAACGACGAGCGTGACACCACGATGCCTGTAGCAATGGCAACAACGTTGCGCAAACT
ATTAACTGGCGAACTACTTACTCTAGCTTCCCGGCAACAATTAATAGACTGGATGGAGGCGGATAAAGTT
GCAGGACCACTTCTGCGCTCGGCCCTTCCGGCTGGCTGGTTTATTGCTGATAAATCTGGAGCCGGTGAGC
GTGGGTCTCGCGGTATCATTGCAGCACTGGGGCCAGATGGTAAGCCCTCCCGTATCGTAGTTATCTACAC
GACGGGGAGTCAGGCAACTATGGATGAACGAAATAGACAGATCGCTGAGATAGGTGCCTCACTGATTAAG
CATTGGTAACTGTCAGACCAAGTTTACTCATATATACTTTAGATTGATTTAAAACTTCATTTTTAATTTA
AAAGGATCTAGGTGAAGATCCTTTTTGATAATCTCATGACCAAAATCCCTTAACGTGAGTTTTCGTTCCA
CTGAGCGTCAGACCCCGTAGAAAAGATCAAAGGATCTTCTTGAGATCCTTTTTTTCTGCGCGTAATCTGC
TGCTTGCAAACAAAAAAACCACCGCTACCAGCGGTGGTTTGTTTGCCGGATCAAGAGCTACCAACTCTTT
TTCCGAAGGTAACTGGCTTCAGCAGAGCGCAGATACCAAATACTGTTCTTCTAGTGTAGCCGTAGTTAGG
CCACCACTTCAAGAACTCTGTAGCACCGCCTACATACCTCGCTCTGCTAATCCTGTTACCAGTGGCTGCT
GCCAGTGGCGATAAGTCGTGTCTTACCGGGTTGGACTCAAGACGATAGTTACCGGATAAGGCGCAGCGGT
CGGGCTGAACGGGGGGTTCGTGCACACAGCCCAGCTTGGAGCGAACGACCTACACCGAACTGAGATACCT
ACAGCGTGAGCTATGAGAAAGCGCCACGCTTCCCGAAGGGAGAAAGGCGGACAGGTATCCGGTAAGCGGC
AGGGTCGGAACAGGAGAGCGCACGAGGGAGCTTCCAGGGGGAAACGCCTGGTATCTTTATAGTCCTGTCG
GGTTTCGCCACCTCTGACTTGAGCGTCGATTTTTGTGATGCTCGTCAGGGGGGCGGAGCCTATGGAAAAA
CGCCAGCAACGCGGCCTTTTTACGGTTCCTGGCCTTTTGCTGGCCTTTTGCTCACATGTTCTTTCCTGCG
TTATCCCCTGATTCTGTGGATAACCGTATTACCGCCTTTGAGTGAGCTGATACCGCTCGCCGCAGCCGAA
CGACCGAGCGCAGCGAGTCAGTGAGCGAGGAAGCGGAAGAGCGCCCAATACGCAAACCGCCTCTCCCCGC
GCGTTGGCCGATTCATTAATGCAGCTGGCACGACAGGTTTCCCGACTGGAAAGCGGGCAGTGAGCGCAAC
GCAATTAATGTGAGTTAGCTCACTCATTAGGCACCCCAGGCTTTACACTTTATGCTTCCGGCTCGTATGT
TGTGTGGAATTGTGAGCGGATAACAATTTCACACAGGAAACAGCTATGACCATGATTACGCCAAGCTCGA
AATTAACCCTCACTAAAGGGAACAAAAGCTGGTACCGGGCCCCCCCTCGAGGTCGACGGTATCGATAAGC
TTATCGGCGGGGACCCCGAAGGAGTATAAATAAAAATTAATAATATATTATATATATATTATATTAATAA
TAATAATAATAATAATAAATAATAACTCCTTGCTTCATACCTTTATAAATAAGGTAATCACTAATATATT
ATAATAATAATAATTATATTTATAATTTATATATTTATATATATAAAAATTATATATATTATATATAATC
TAAATATTATATATTTTAATAAATATTAATATATATGATATGAATATTATTAGTTTTCGGGAAGCGGGAA
TTCATAAATTTTAATTAAAAGTAGTATTAACATATTATAAATAGACAAAAGAGTCTAAAGGTTAAGATTT
ATTCATATGTTCAAAAGATATTTATCATCAACATCATCAAGAAGATTCACATCAATCTTAGAAGAAAAAG
CTTTTCAAGTAACAACATATTCAAGACCTGAAGATTTATGTATCACAAGAGGTAAAAATGCTAAATTATA
TGATGATGTAAATGGTAAAGAATATATCGATTTCACAGCTGGTATTGCTGTAACAGCTTTAGGTCATGCT
AATCCTAAAGTAGCCGAAATCTTACATCACTAAGCTAATAAATTAGTCCATTCATCAAATTTATATTTCA
CAAAAGAATGTTTAGATTTATCAGAAAAAATCGTAGAAAAAACAAAACAATTCGGTGGTCAACATGATGC
TTCAAGAGTATTCTTATGTAATTCAGGTACCGAAGCTAATGAAGCTGCATTAAAATTCGCTAAAAAACAT
GGTATCATGAAAAATCCTAGTAAACAAGGTATTGTAGCTTTCGAAAATTCATTCCATGGTAGAACAATGG
GTGCTTTATCAGTAACATGAAATTCAAAATATAGAACACCTTTCGGTGATTTAGTACCTCATGTATCATT
CTTAAATTTAAATGATGAAATGACAAAATTACAATCATATATCGAAACAAAAAAAGATGAAATCGCTGGT
TTAATCGTAGAACCTATTCAAGGTGAAGGTGGTGTATTTCCTGTAGAAGTAGAAAAATTAACTGGTTTAA
AAAAAATCTGTCAAGATAATGATGTAATCGTAATTCATGATGAAATTCAATGTGGTTTAGGTAGATCAGG
TAAATTATGAGCTCATGCTTATTTACCTTCAGAAGCTCATCCTGATATTTTCACATCAGCTAAAGCATTA
GGTAATGGTTTCCCTATTGCTGCTACAATCGTAAATGAAAAAGTAAATAATGCTTTAAGAGTAGGTGATC
ATGGTACAACATATGGTGGTAATCCTTTAGCTTGTTCAGTATCAAATTATGTATTAGATACAATTGCTGA
TGAAGCATTCTTAAAACAAGTATCAAAAAAATCAGATATCTTACAAAAAAGATTGAGAGAAATCCAAGCT
AAATATCCTAATCAAATCAAAACAATCAGAGGTAAAGGTTTAATGTTAGGTGCTGAATTTGTAGAACCTC
CAACAGAAGTAATCAAAAAAGCTAGAGAATTAGGTTTATTAATCATCACAGCTGGTAAATCAACAGTAAG
ATTCGTACCTGCTTTAACAATCGAAGATGAATTAATCGAAGAAGGTATGGATGCTTTCGAAAAAGCTATC
GAAGCTGTATATGCTGGCAAGCCCATCCCCAACCCCTTGTTAGGCTTAGACAGCACCTAACTCGAGTTAA
TATTTACTTATTATTAATATTTTTAATTATTAAAAATAATAATAATAATAATAATTATAATAATATTCTT
AAATATAATAAAGATATAGATTTATATTCTATTCAATCACCTTATGAATTCCGTAAGGAGTGAGGGACCC
CTCCCTATACTAACGGGAGGGGGACCGAACCCCGAAGGAGTTTTATTTTTAGTATTTTATAAAATATATA
TTTATATGATTAATAATATTATATATATTATTTATAAAAATAATATATAATTTTAATTATTTTTAATAAA
AAAAGGTGGGGTTTGGTAATATAATATTTTTATTTTATTTATAATATATAATAATAAATTATAAATAAAT
TTTAATTAAAAGTAGTATTAACATATTATAAATAGACAAAAGAGTCTAAAGGTTAAGATTTATTAAAATG
TTAGATTTATTAAGATTACAATTAACAACATTCATTATGAATGATGTACCAACACCTTATGCATGTTATT
TTCAGGATTCAGCAACACCAAATCAAGAAGGTATTTTAGAATTACATGATAATATTATGTTTTATTTATT
AGTTATTTTAGGTTTAGTATCTTGAATGTTATATACAATTGTTATAACATATTCAAAAAATCCTATTGCA
TATAAATATATTAAACATGGACAAACTATTGAAGTTATTTGAACAATTTTTCCAGCTGTAATTTTATTAA
TTATTGCTTTCCCTTCATTTATTTTATTATATTTATGTGATGAAGTTATTTCACCAGCTATAACTATTAA
AGCTATTGGATATCAATGATATTGAAAATATGAATATTCAGATTTTATTAATGATAGTGGTAAACTGTTG
AATTTTGAATCATATGTTATTCCTGATGAATTATTAGAAGAAGGACAATTAAGATTATTAGATACTGATA
CTTCTATAGTTGTACCTGTAGATACACATATTAGATTCGTTGTAACAGCTGCTGATGTTATTCATGATTT
TGCTATCCCAAGTTTAGGTATTAAAGTTGATGCTACTCCTGGTAGATTAAATCAAGTTTCTGCTTTAATT
CAAAGAGAAGGTGTCTTCTATGGGGCATGTTCTGAGTTGTGTGGGACAGGTCATGCAAATATGCCAATTA
AGATCGAAGCAGTATCATTACCTAAATTTTTGGAATGATTAAATTAACAATAATTAATATTTACTTATTA
TTAATATTTTTAATTATTAAAAATAATAATAATAATAATAATTATAATAATATTCTTAAATATAATAAAG
ATATAGATTTATATTCTATTCAATCACCTTATATTAAAAATATAAATATTATTAAAAGAGGTTATCATAC
TTCTTTAAATAATAAATTAATTATTGTTCAAAAAGATAATAAAAATAATAATAAGAATAATTTAGAAATA
GATAATTTTTATAAATGATTAGTAGGATTTACAGATGGAGATGGTAGTTTTTATATTAAATTAAATGATA
AAAAATATTTAAGATTTTTTTATGGTTTTAGAATACATATTGATGATAAAGCATGTTTAGAAAAGATTAG
AAATATATTAAATATACCTTCTAATTTTGAAGAACTACTTAAAACAATTATATTAGTAAATTCACAAAAG
AAATGGTTATATTCTAATATTGTAACTATTTTTGATAAGTATCCTTGTTTAACAATTAAATATTATAGTT
ATTATAAATGAAAAATAGCTATAATTAATAATTTAAATGGTATATCTTATAATAATAAAGATTTATTAAA
TATTAAAAATACAATTAATAATTATGAAGTTATACCTAATTTAAAAATTCCATATGATAAAATAAATGAT
TATTGAATTTTAGGTTTTATTGAAGCTGAAGGTTCATTTGATCTATCTCCAAAACGTAATATTTGTGGTT
TTAATGTTTCACAACATAAACGTAGTATTAATACATTAAAAGCTATTAAATCTTATGTATTAAATAATTG
AAAACCAATTGATAATACACCATTATTAATTAAAAATAAATTATTAAAAGATTGAGATTCATCTATTAAA
TTAACTAAACCTGATAAAAATGGAGTTATTAAATTAGAATTTAATAGAATAGATTTTTTATATTATGTTA
TTTTACCTAAATTATATTCATTAAAATGATATAGTCGTAAAGAAATTGATTTCCAATTATGAAAAACACT
TATAGAAATCTATATAAAAGGTTTACATAATACACTTAAAGGTTCTAATTTATTAAAATTAATTAATAAT
AATATTAATAAAAAAAGATATTATTCTAATTATAATATTTCTCCTTTCGGGGTTCCGGCTCCCGTGGCCG
GGCCCCGATGATAAGCTGTCAAACATGAGAATTAATTCCTGCAGCCCGGGGGATCCACTAGTTCTAGAGC
GGCCGCCACCGCGGTGGAGCTCCAATTCGCCCTATAGTGAGTCGTATTACAATTCACTGGCCGTCGTTTT
ACAACGTCGTGACTGGGAAAACCCTGGCGTTACCCAACTTAATCGCCTTGCAGCACATCCCCCTTTCGCC
AGCTGGCGTAATAGCGAAGAGGCCCGCACCGATCGCCCTTCCCAACAGTTGCGCAGCCTGAATGGCGAAT
GGG
[124 nt withheld, positions 6514-6637]
C
[91 nt withheld, positions 6639-6729]
A
[49 nt withheld, positions 6731-6779]
CCTTTGACGTTGGAGTCCACGTTCTTT
[37 nt withheld, positions 6807-6843]
ACCCTATCTCGGTCTATTCTTTTGATTTATAAGGGATTTTGCCGATTTCGGCCTATTGGTTAAAAAATGA
GCTGATTTAACAAAAATTTAACGCGAATTTTAACAAAATATTAACGCTTACAATTTAG
Features (pLannotate 1.2.2; 19 found; start..end, strand, type, name):
     24..128     +  promoter       AmpR promoter: bla
    129..989     +  CDS            AmpR: β-lactamase; bla; confers resistance to ampicillin, carbenicillin, and related antibiotics
   1160..1748    +  rep_origin     ori: high-copy-number ColE1/pMB1/pBR322/pUC origin of replication
   1931..2023    +  CDS            lacI (fragment): lac repressor; lacI; The lac repressor binds to the lac operator to inhibit transcription in E. coli. This inhibition can be relieved by adding lactose or isopropyl-β-D-thiogalactopyranoside (IPTG).
   2036..2057    +  protein_bind   CAP binding site: CAP binding activates transcription in the presence of cAMP. E. coli catabolite activator protein
   2072..2102    +  promoter       lac promoter: promoter for the E. coli lac operon
   2110..2126    +  protein_bind   lac operator: The lac repressor binds to the lac operator to inhibit transcription in E. coli. This inhibition can be relieved by adding lactose or isopropyl-β-D-thiogalactopyranoside (IPTG). lac repressor encoded by lacI
   2171..2189    +  promoter       T3 promoter: promoter for bacteriophage T3 RNA polymerase
   2201..2242    -  misc_feature   MCS (fragment): pBluescript multiple cloning site
   2397..2420    -  misc_feature   CEN/ARS (fragment): S. cerevisiae CEN6 centromere fused to an autonomously replicating sequence
   2597..3865    +  CDS            ARG8: ARGD_YEAST - Experimental evidence at protein level: Swiss-Prot protein existence level 1. From Saccharomyces cerevisiae (strain ATCC 204508 / S288c) (Baker's yeast).
   3910..4035    +  CDS            YMRF1_YEAST (fragment): Protein predicted: Swiss-Prot protein existence level 4. From Saccharomyces cerevisiae (strain ATCC 204508 / S288c) (Baker's yeast).
   4338..5090    +  CDS            COX2: COX2_YEAST - Also known as OXI1. Experimental evidence at protein level: Swiss-Prot protein existence level 1. Component of the cytochrome c oxidase, the last enzyme in the mitochondrial electron transport chain which drives oxidative phosphorylation. The respiratory chain contains 3 multisubunit complexes succinate dehydrogenase (complex II, CII), ubiquinol- cytochrome c oxidoreductase (cytochrome b-c1 complex, complex III, CIII) and cytochrome c oxidase (complex IV, CIV), that cooperate to transfer electrons derived from NADH and succinate to molecular oxygen, creating an electrochemical gra
   5075..6202    +  CDS            YMRF1_YEAST (fragment): Protein predicted: Swiss-Prot protein existence level 4. From Saccharomyces cerevisiae (strain ATCC 204508 / S288c) (Baker's yeast).
   6236..6252    -  promoter       tet promoter (fragment): E. coli promoter for tetracycline efflux protein gene
   6264..6322    -  misc_feature   MCS (fragment): pBluescript multiple cloning site
   6331..6349    -  promoter       T7 promoter: promoter for bacteriophage T7 RNA polymerase
   6352..6509    +  CDS            lacZα (fragment): LacZα fragment of β-galactosidase; lacZ fragment
   6514..6942    +  rep_origin     f1 ori (sequence partly withheld): f1 bacteriophage origin of replication; arrow indicates direction of (+) strand synthesis
