[The description below was written by a language model from this plasmid's Addgene catalogue record and pLannotate feature annotations shown in this document.]
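Description:
pPT24-mtArg8m*-V5 is a 6,971 nt yeast plasmid built for biolistic delivery into Saccharomyces cerevisiae mitochondria, so that a reporter gene can be expressed from mitochondrial DNA rather than from the nucleus. The pPT24 backbone looks pBluescript-derived. It carries an ampicillin resistance gene (bla) with its own promoter, a high-copy ColE1/pUC origin for propagation in E. coli, an f1 origin, and remnants of the lac promoter/operator, lacZα and a multiple cloning site flanked by T3 and T7 promoters. No nuclear yeast selection marker is annotated. The short CEN/ARS and tet promoter matches are only fragments, most likely chance hits rather than functional elements.

The payload is ARG8m, the version of the yeast ARG8 gene (acetylornithine aminotransferase, an arginine biosynthesis enzyme) adapted for translation inside mitochondria, with a C-terminal V5 epitope tag for detection. In this variant, a CAA-to-TAA change introduces a premature stop at Q79, so the full-length protein should not be made unless the codon is reverted. According to the depositor, the insert is flanked by the 5' and 3' untranslated regions of the mitochondrial COX2 gene, which supply mitochondrial expression signals. A complete COX2 gene lies further downstream, and the feature table shows it along with adjacent mitochondrial sequence matching the predicted RF1 reading frame. These mitochondrial segments also provide homology to mtDNA around COX2.

The associated work concerns CRISPR-based editing of the yeast mitochondrial genome, so this nonsense allele plausibly serves as a restorable arginine-prototrophy reporter for mtDNA editing. The record does not state that role explicitly.
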