Addgene plasmid #251978: pPT24-mtArg8m*-V5
Purpose: For biolistic transformation to express Arg8m* from mtDNA
Depositing lab: Alice Ting. Depositing organization: Stanford University. Publication: Towards CRISPR-based editing of the mitochondrial genome in yeast. Yin S, Jarosz DF, Ting AY. Proc Natl Acad Sci U S A. 2026 Jan 20;123(3):e2505894123. doi: 10.1073/pnas.2505894123. Epub 2026 Jan 16. PubMed 41543903.
Backbone
  Vector backbone: pPT24
  Vector type: Yeast Expression
Growth in bacteria
  Bacterial resistance: Ampicillin, 100 μg/mL
  Growth temperature: 37°C
  Growth strain: DH5alpha
  Copy number: High Copy
Gene/Insert
  Gene/Insert name: mtArg8m*
  Species: S. cerevisiae (budding yeast)
  Mutation: premature stop CAA->TAA, Q79*
  Tag / fusion protein: V5 (C terminal on insert)
  Cloning method: Restriction Enzyme; 5′ cloning site unknown (unknown if destroyed)
Terms and licenses: Academic/Nonprofit Terms; Industry Terms: Not Available to Industry
Depositor comments: Insert is flanked by the 5' and 3'UTR of COX2 and the complete COX2 gene further downstream. Please visit https://doi.org/10.64898/2025.12.09.693232 for bioRxiv preprint.
How to cite: pPT24-mtArg8m*-V5 was a gift from Alice Ting (Addgene plasmid # 251978 ; http://n2t.net/addgene:251978 ; RRID:Addgene_251978)
